Addgene plasmid #123655: pKM19
Purpose: Encodes firefly luciferase under the pIEx promoter for constitutive expression in insect (e.g. Drosophila, mosquito) cells
Depositing lab: Kevin Maringer. Depositing organization: University of Surrey. Publication: Aedes aegypti (Aag2)-derived clonal mosquito cell lines reveal the effects of pre-existing persistent infection with the insect-specific bunyavirus Phasi Charoen-like virus on arbovirus replication. Fredericks AC, Russell TA, Wallace LE, Davidson AD, Fernandez-Sesma A, Maringer K. PLoS Negl Trop Dis. 2019 Nov 6;13(11):e0007346. doi: 10.1371/journal.pntd.0007346. eCollection 2019 Nov. PubMed 31693659.
Backbone
  Vector backbone: pIEx
  Backbone size w/o insert (bp): 3639
  Total vector size (bp): 5337
  Vector type: Insect Expression, Luciferase
Growth in bacteria
  Bacterial resistance: Ampicillin, 100 μg/mL
  Growth temperature: 37°C
  Growth strain: DH5alpha
  Copy number: Unknown
Gene/Insert
  Gene/Insert name: Firefly luciferase
  Species: Photinus pyralis (firefly)
  Insert size (bp): 1698
  Promoter: pIEx
  Cloning method: Ligation Independent Cloning
  Sequencing primers: 5′ GATAACCGCGTTGGTTTTA; 3′ CCAACTCCCATTGTTATTTCTATGCA
Resource information
  A portion of this plasmid was derived from a plasmid made by: pLUC-MCS vector (Agilent Technologies, Santa Clara, CA USA) and pIEx-EGFP (Doug Brackney, The Connecticut Agricultural Experiment Station, New Haven, CT USA)
Terms and licenses: Academic/Nonprofit Terms; Industry Terms: Not Available to Industry
Depositor comments: The constitutive firefly luciferase expression plasmid pKM19 was generated by amplifying the firefly luciferase gene from pLUC-MCS and cloning it into pIEx-EGFP (a kind gift from Doug Brackney, The Connecticut Agricultural Experiment Station, New Haven, CT USA) after the EGFP sequence was removed by digestion with XhoI and NcoI, using In-Fusion cloning (Takara Biosciences, Mountain View, CA USA). Please visit https://www.biorxiv.org/content/10.1101/596205v1 for bioRxiv preprint.
How to cite: pKM19 was a gift from Kevin Maringer (Addgene plasmid # 123655 ; http://n2t.net/addgene:123655 ; RRID:Addgene_123655)
