[The description below was written by a language model from this plasmid's Addgene catalogue record and pLannotate feature annotations shown in this document.]
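Description:
pKM19 is an insect-cell expression plasmid built on the pIEx backbone that drives constitutive production of firefly (Photinus pyralis) luciferase in cultured insect cells such as Drosophila and mosquito lines. It is a plasmid-only, transfection-based system rather than a baculovirus transfer vector. In bacteria it is maintained through a high-copy ColE1/pUC-type origin and selected with ampicillin via the β-lactamase gene and its native promoter. The catalogue gives a total size of about 5.3 kb, closely matching the sequenced record, although the copy number field is listed as unknown.

The expression cassette uses regulatory elements from the baculovirus Autographa californica. The hr5 early transcription enhancer, which spans the numbering origin of the circular sequence, sits immediately upstream of the ie1 immediate-early promoter; together these make up what the record calls the pIEx promoter. Because ie1 is transcribed by host RNA polymerase II without requiring other viral factors, this arrangement gives expression in uninfected insect cells. The luciferase coding sequence follows and is closed by the ie1 terminator. No epitope tags or fusion partners are annotated on the luciferase. A short lacI fragment, CAP binding site, lac promoter and lac operator lie between the origin and the enhancer, and appear to be backbone remnants with no stated role in the payload.

According to the depositor, the luciferase gene was amplified from pLUC-MCS and inserted by In-Fusion cloning into pIEx-EGFP in place of the EGFP sequence, which was excised with XhoI and NcoI. The plasmid serves as a constitutive luciferase reporter in insect cells, and was deposited with a study of Aedes aegypti Aag2-derived clonal cell lines and arbovirus replication.
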