Features (pLannotate 1.2.2; 11 found; start..end, strand, type, name):
    486..1077    +  promoter       IE1 promoter: promoter of the ie1 gene from the baculovirus Autographa californica
   1165..2814    +  CDS            LUCI_PHOPY: Experimental evidence at protein level: Swiss-Prot protein existence level 1. Produces green light with a wavelength of 562 nm. From Photinus pyralis (Common eastern firefly) (Lampyris pyralis).
   2845..3152    +  terminator     IE1 terminator: terminator of the ie1 gene from the baculovirus Autographa californica
   3182..3286    +  promoter       AmpR promoter: bla
   3287..4147    +  CDS            AmpR: β-lactamase; bla; confers resistance to ampicillin, carbenicillin, and related antibiotics
   4318..4906    +  rep_origin     ori: high-copy-number ColE1/pMB1/pBR322/pUC origin of replication
   5089..5181    +  CDS            lacI (fragment): lac repressor; lacI; The lac repressor binds to the lac operator to inhibit transcription in E. coli. This inhibition can be relieved by adding lactose or isopropyl-β-D-thiogalactopyranoside (IPTG).
   5194..5215    +  protein_bind   CAP binding site: CAP binding activates transcription in the presence of cAMP. E. coli catabolite activator protein
   5230..5260    +  promoter       lac promoter: promoter for the E. coli lac operon
   5268..5284    +  protein_bind   lac operator: The lac repressor binds to the lac operator to inhibit transcription in E. coli. This inhibition can be relieved by adding lactose or isopropyl-β-D-thiogalactopyranoside (IPTG). lac repressor encoded by lacI
   5329..482     +  enhancer       hr5 enhancer (across the origin): Autographa californica hr5; baculovirus early transcription enhancer
>Addgene plasmid #123655 | pKM19 | addgene full sequence | sequence record 243711 | Addgene NGS Result
GCGTAAAACACAATCAAGTATGAGTCATAAGCTGATGTCATGTTTTGCACACGGCTCATAACCGAACTGG
CTTTACGAGTAGAATTCTACTTGTAACGCACGATCAGTGGATGATGTCATTTGTTTTTCAAATCGAGATG
ATGTCATGTTTTGCACACGGCTCATAAACTCGCTTTACGAGTAGAATTCTACGTGTAACGCACGATCGAT
TGATGAGTCATTTGTTTTGCAATATGATATCATACAATATGACTCATTTGTTTTTCAAAACCGAACTTGA
TTTACGGGTAGAATTCTACTTGTAAAGCACAATCAAAAAGATGATGTCATTTGTTTTTCAAAACTGAACT
CGCTTTACGAGTAGAATTCTACGTGTAAAACACAATCAAGAAATGATGTCATTTGTTATAAAAATAAAAG
CTGATGTCATGTTTTGCACATGGCTCATAACTAAACTCGCTTTACGGGTAGAATTCTACGCGCGTCGATG
TCTTTGTGATGCGCGCGACATTTTTGTAGGTTATTGATAAAATGAACGGATACGTTGCCCGACATTATCA
TTAAATCCTTGGCGTAGAATTTGTCGGGTCCATTGTCCGTGTGCGCTAGCATGCCCGTAACGGACCTCGT
ACTTTTGGCTTCAAAGGTTTTGCGCACAGACAAAATGTGCCACACTTGCAGCTCTGCATGTGTGCGCGTT
ACCACAAATCCCAACGGCGCAGTGTACTTGTTGTATGCAAATAAATCTCGATAAAGGCGCGGCGCGCGAA
TGCAGCTGATCACGTACGTCCCTCGTGTTCCGTTCAAGGACGGTGTTATCGACCTCAGATTAATGTTTAT
CGGCCGACTGTTTTCGTATCCGCTCACCAAACGCGTTTTTGCATTAACATTGTATGTCGGCGGATGTTCT
ATATCTAATTTGAATAAATAAACGATAACCGCGTTGGTTTTAGAGGGCATAATAAAAGAAATATTGTTAT
CGTGTTCGCCATTAGGGCAGTATAAATTGACGTTCATGTTGGATATTGTTTCAGTTGCAAGTTGACACTG
GCGGCGACAAGATCGTGAACAACCAAGTGACCATGGAGATCTAATTGCGGCCGCAATTATGCATCAACCA
TGGGAGCTCGAATTCCAGCTTGGCATTCCGGTACTGTTGGTAAAATGGAAGACGCCAAAAACATAAAGAA
AGGCCCGGCGCCATTCTATCCTCTAGAGGATGGAACCGCTGGAGAGCAACTGCATAAGGCTATGAAGAGA
TACGCCCTGGTTCCTGGAACAATTGCTTTTACAGATGCACATATCGAGGTGAACATCACGTACGCGGAAT
ACTTCGAAATGTCCGTTCGGTTGGCAGAAGCTATGAAACGATATGGGCTGAATACAAATCACAGAATCGT
CGTATGCAGTGAAAACTCTCTTCAATTCTTTATGCCGGTGTTGGGCGCGTTATTTATCGGAGTTGCAGTT
GCGCCCGCGAACGACATTTATAATGAACGTGAATTGCTCAACAGTATGAACATTTCGCAGCCTACCGTAG
TGTTTGTTTCCAAAAAGGGGTTGCAAAAAATTTTGAACGTGCAAAAAAAATTACCAATAATCCAGAAAAT
TATTATCATGGATTCTAAAACGGATTACCAGGGATTTCAGTCGATGTACACGTTCGTCACATCTCATCTA
CCTCCCGGTTTTAATGAATACGATTTTGTACCAGAGTCCTTTGATCGTGACAAAACAATTGCACTGATAA
TGAATTCCTCTGGATCTACTGGGTTACCTAAGGGTGTGGCCCTTCCGCATAGAACTGCCTGCGTCAGATT
CTCGCATGCCAGAGATCCTATTTTTGGCAATCAAATCATTCCGGATACTGCGATTTTAAGTGTTGTTCCA
TTCCATCACGGTTTTGGAATGTTTACTACACTCGGATATTTGATATGTGGATTTCGAGTCGTCTTAATGT
ATAGATTTGAAGAAGAGCTGTTTTTACGATCCCTTCAGGATTACAAAATTCAAAGTGCGTTGCTAGTACC
AACCCTATTTTCATTCTTCGCCAAAAGCACTCTGATTGACAAATACGATTTATCTAATTTACACGAAATT
GCTTCTGGGGGCGCACCTCTTTCGAAAGAAGTCGGGGAAGCGGTTGCAAAACGCTTCCATCTTCCAGGGA
TACGACAAGGATATGGGCTCACTGAGACTACATCAGCTATTCTGATTACACCCGAGGGGGATGATAAACC
GGGCGCGGTCGGTAAAGTTGTTCCATTTTTTGAAGCGAAGGTTGTGGATCTGGATACCGGGAAAACGCTG
GGCGTTAATCAGAGAGGCGAATTATGTGTCAGAGGACCTATGATTATGTCCGGTTATGTAAACAATCCGG
AAGCGACCAACGCCTTGATTGACAAGGATGGATGGCTACATTCTGGAGACATAGCTTACTGGGACGAAGA
CGAACACTTCTTCATAGTTGACCGCTTGAAGTCTTTAATTAAATACAAAGGATATCAGGTGGCCCCCGCT
GAATTGGAATCGATATTGTTACAACACCCCAACATCTTCGACGCGGGCGTGGCAGGTCTTCCCGACGATG
ACGCCGGTGAACTTCCCGCCGCCGTTGTTGTTTTGGAGCACGGAAAGACGATGACGGAAAAAGAGATCGT
GGATTACGTCGCCAGTCAAGTAACAACCGCGAAAAAGTTGCGCGGAGGAGTTGTGTTTGTGGACGAAGTA
CCGAAAGGTCTTACCGGAAAACTCGACGCAAGAAAAATCAGAGAGATCCTCATAAAGGCCAAGAAGGGCG
GAAAGTCCAAATTGTAACTCGAGCACTAAGTGATTAACCTCAGGTTATACATATATTTTGAATTTAATTA
ATTATACATATATTTTATATTATTTTTGTCTTTTATTATCGAGGGGCCGTTGTTGGTGTGGGGTTTTGCA
TAGAAATAACAATGGGAGTTGGCGACGTTGCTGCGCCAACACCACCTCCCTTCCCTCCTTTCATCATGTA
TCTGTAGATAAAATAAAATATTAAACCTAAAAACAAGACCGCGCCTATCAACAAAATGATAGGCATTAAC
TTGCCGCTGACGCTGTCACTAACGTTGGACGATTTGCCGACTAAACCTTCATCGCCCAGTAACCAATCTA
GACGTCAGGTGGCACTTTTCGGGGAAATGTGCGCGGAACCCCTATTTGTTTATTTTTCTAAATACATTCA
AATATGTATCCGCTCATGAGACAATAACCCTGATAAATGCTTCAATAATATTGAAAAAGGAAGAGTATGA
GTATTCAACATTTCCGTGTCGCCCTTATTCCCTTTTTTGCGGCATTTTGCCTTCCTGTTTTTGCTCACCC
AGAAACGCTGGTGAAAGTAAAAGATGCTGAAGATCAGTTGGGTGCACGAGTGGGTTACATCGAACTGGAT
CTCAACAGCGGTAAGATCCTTGAGAGTTTTCGCCCCGAAGAACGTTTTCCAATGATGAGCACTTTTAAAG
TTCTGCTATGTGGCGCGGTATTATCCCGTATTGACGCCGGGCAAGAGCAACTCGGTCGCCGCATACACTA
TTCTCAGAATGACTTGGTTGAGTACTCACCAGTCACAGAAAAGCATCTTACGGATGGCATGACAGTAAGA
GAATTATGCAGTGCTGCCATAACCATGAGTGATAACACTGCGGCCAACTTACTTCTGACAACGATCGGAG
GACCGAAGGAGCTAACCGCTTTTTTGCACAACATGGGGGATCATGTAACTCGCCTTGATCGTTGGGAACC
GGAGCTGAATGAAGCCATACCAAACGACGAGCGTGACACCACGATGCCTGTAGCAATGGCAACAACGTTG
CGCAAACTATTAACTGGCGAACTACTTACTCTAGCTTCCCGGCAACAATTAATAGACTGGATGGAGGCGG
ATAAAGTTGCAGGACCACTTCTGCGCTCGGCCCTTCCGGCTGGCTGGTTTATTGCTGATAAATCTGGAGC
CGGTGAGCGTGGGTCTCGCGGTATCATTGCAGCACTGGGGCCAGATGGTAAGCCCTCCCGTATCGTAGTT
ATCTACACGACGGGGAGTCAGGCAACTATGGATGAACGAAATAGACAGATCGCTGAGATAGGTGCCTCAC
TGATTAAGCATTGGTAACTGTCAGACCAAGTTTACTCATATATACTTTAGATTGATTTAAAACTTCATTT
TTAATTTAAAAGGATCTAGGTGAAGATCCTTTTTGATAATCTCATGACCAAAATCCCTTAACGTGAGTTT
TCGTTCCACTGAGCGTCAGACCCCGTAGAAAAGATCAAAGGATCTTCTTGAGATCCTTTTTTTCTGCGCG
TAATCTGCTGCTTGCAAACAAAAAAACCACCGCTACCAGCGGTGGTTTGTTTGCCGGATCAAGAGCTACC
AACTCTTTTTCCGAAGGTAACTGGCTTCAGCAGAGCGCAGATACCAAATACTGTTCTTCTAGTGTAGCCG
TAGTTAGGCCACCACTTCAAGAACTCTGTAGCACCGCCTACATACCTCGCTCTGCTAATCCTGTTACCAG
TGGCTGCTGCCAGTGGCGATAAGTCGTGTCTTACCGGGTTGGACTCAAGACGATAGTTACCGGATAAGGC
GCAGCGGTCGGGCTGAACGGGGGGTTCGTGCACACAGCCCAGCTTGGAGCGAACGACCTACACCGAACTG
AGATACCTACAGCGTGAGCTATGAGAAAGCGCCACGCTTCCCGAAGGGAGAAAGGCGGACAGGTATCCGG
TAAGCGGCAGGGTCGGAACAGGAGAGCGCACGAGGGAGCTTCCAGGGGGAAACGCCTGGTATCTTTATAG
TCCTGTCGGGTTTCGCCACCTCTGACTTGAGCGTCGATTTTTGTGATGCTCGTCAGGGGGGCGGAGCCTA
TGGAAAAACGCCAGCAACGCGGCCTTTTTACGGTTCCTGGCCTTTTGCTGGCCTTTTGCTCACATGTTCT
TTCCTGCGTTATCCCCTGATTCTGTGGATAACCGTATTACCGCCTTTGAGTGAGCTGATACCGCTCGCCG
CAGCCGAACGACCGAGCGCAGCGAGTCAGTGAGCGAGGAAGCGGAAGAGCGCCCAATACGCAAACCGCCT
CTCCCCGCGCGTTGGCCGATTCATTAATGCAGCTGGCACGACAGGTTTCCCGACTGGAAAGCGGGCAGTG
AGCGCAACGCAATTAATGTGAGTTAGCTCACTCATTAGGCACCCCAGGCTTTACACTTTATGCTTCCGGC
TCGTATGTTGTGTGGAATTGTGAGCGGATAACAATTTCACACAGGAAACAGCTATGACCATGATTACGAA
TTCCCGGGC
